>Addgene plasmid #113434 | pEJS540-pCSDest2-AcrIIC4Hpa | addgene full sequence | sequence record 225082 | Addgene NGS Result
GGCTGCGCAACTGTTGGGAAGGGCGATCGGTGCGGGCCTCTTCGCTATTACGCCAGTCGACCGCCAATTC
AATATGGCGTATATGGACTCATGCCAATTCAATATGGTGGATCTGGACCTGTGCCAATTCAATATGGCGT
ATATGGACTCGTGCCAATTCAATATGGTGGATCTGGACCCCAGCCAATTCAATATGGCGGACTTGGCACC
ATGCCAATTCAATATGGCGGACCTGGCACTGTGCCAACTGGGGAGGGGTCTACTTGGCACGGTGCCAAGT
TTGAGGAGGGGTCTTGGCCCTGTGCCAAGTCCGCCATATTGAATTGGCATGGTGCCAATAATGGCGGCCA
TATTGGCTATATGCCAGGATCAATATATAGGCAATATCCAATATGGCCCTATGCCAATATGGCTATTGGC
CAGGTTCAATACTATGTATTGGCCCTATGCCATATAGTATTCCATATATGGGTTTTCCTATTGACGTAGA
TAGCCCCTCCCAATGGGCGGTCCCATATACCATATATGGGGCTTCCTAATACCGCCCATAGCCACTCCCC
CATTGACGTCAATGGTCTCTATATATGGTCTTTCCTATTGACGTCATATGGGCGGTCCTATTGACGTATA
TGGCGCCTCCCCCATTGACGTCAATTACGGTAAATGGCCCGCCTGGCTCAATGCCCATTGACGTCAATAG
GACCACCCACCATTGACGTCAATGGGATGGCTCATTGCCCATTCATATCCGTTCTCACGCCCCCTATTGA
CGTCAATGACGGTAAATGGCCCACTTGGCAGTACATCAATATCTATTAATAGTAACTTGGCAAGTACATT
ACTATTGGAAGTACGCCAGGGTACATTGGCAGTACTCCCATTGACGTCAATGGCGGTAAATGGCCCGCGA
TGGCTGCCAAGTACATCCCCATTGACGTCAATGGGGAGGGGCAATGACGCAAATGGGCGTTCCATTGACG
TAAATGGGCGGTAGGCGTGCCTAATGGGAGGTCTATATAAGCAATGCTCGTTTAGGGAACCGCCATTCTG
CCTGGGGACGTCGGAGCAAGCTTGATTTAGGTGACACTATAGAATACAAGCTACTTGTTCTTTTTGCAGG
ATCCCATCGATTCGAAGCCGCCACCATGAAGATCACCAGCAGCAACTTCGCGACCATTGCGACCAGCGAG
AACTTTGCGAAGCTGAGCGTGCTGCCGAAAAACCACCGTGAGCCGATCAAGGGTCTGTTCAAAAGCGCGG
TTGAACAGTTTAGCAGCGCGCGTGACTTCTTTAAGAACGAGAACTACAGCAAAGAGCTGGCGGAAAAGTT
CAACAAAGAAGCGGTGAACGAGGCGGTTGAAAAGCTGCAAAAAGCGATCGATCTGGCGGAAAAACAGGGC
ATTCAATTTTGACTCGAGCCTCTAGAACTATAGTGAGTCGTATTACGTAGATCCAGACATGATAAGATAC
ATTGATGAGTTTGGACAAACCACAACTAGAATGCAGTGAAAAAAATGCTTTATTTGTGAAATTTGTGATG
CTATTGCTTTATTTGTAACCATTATAAGCTGCAATAAACAAGTTAACAACAACAATTGCATTCATTTTAT
GTTTCAGGTTCAGGGGGAGGTGTGGGAGGTTTTTTAATTCGCGGCCGCGGCGCCAATGCATTGGGCCCGG
TACCCAGCTTTTGTTCCCTTTAGTGAGGGTTAATTGCGCGCTTGGCGTAATCATGGTCATAGCTGTTTCC
TGTGTGAAATTGTTATCCGCTCACAATTCCACACAACATACGAGCCGGGAGCATAAAGTGTAAAGCCTGG
GGTGCCTAATGAGTGAGCTAACTCACATTAATTGCGTTGCGCTCACTGCCCGCTTTCCAGTCGGGAAACC
TGTCGTGCCAGCTGCATTAATGAATCGGCCAACGCGCGGGGAGAGGCGGTTTGCGTATTGGGCGCTCTTC
CGCTTCCTCGCTCACTGACTCGCTGCGCTCGGTCGTTCGGCTGCGGCGAGCGGTATCAGCTCACTCAAAG
GCGGTAATACGGTTATCCACAGAATCAGGGGATAACGCAGGAAAGAACATGTGAGCAAAAGGCCAGCAAA
AGGCCAGGAACCGTAAAAAGGCCGCGTTGCTGGCGTTTTTCCATAGGCTCCGCCCCCCTGACGAGCATCA
CAAAAATCGACGCTCAAGTCAGAGGTGGCGAAACCCGACAGGACTATAAAGATACCAGGCGTTTCCCCCT
GGAAGCTCCCTCGTGCGCTCTCCTGTTCCGACCCTGCCGCTTACCGGATACCTGTCCGCCTTTCTCCCTT
CGGGAAGCGTGGCGCTTTCTCATAGCTCACGCTGTAGGTATCTCAGTTCGGTGTAGGTCGTTCGCTCCAA
GCTGGGCTGTGTGCACGAACCCCCCGTTCAGCCCGACCGCTGCGCCTTATCCGGTAACTATCGTCTTGAG
TCCAACCCGGTAAGACACGACTTATCGCCACTGGCAGCAGCCACTGGTAACAGGATTAGCAGAGCGAGGT
ATGTAGGCGGTGCTACAGAGTTCTTGAAGTGGTGGCCTAACTACGGCTACACTAGAAGAACAGTATTTGG
TATCTGCGCTCTGCTGAAGCCAGTTACCTTCGGAAAAAGAGTTGGTAGCTCTTGATCCGGCAAACAAACC
ACCGCTGGTAGCGGTGGTTTTTTTGTTTGCAAGCAGCAGATTACGCGCAGAAAAAAAGGATCTCAAGAAG
ATCCTTTGATCTTTTCTACGGGGTCTGACGCTCAGTGGAACGAAAACTCACGTTAAGGGATTTTGGTCAT
GAGATTATCAAAAAGGATCTTCACCTAGATCCTTTTAAATTAAAAATGAAGTTTTAAATCAATCTAAAGT
ATATATGAGTAAACTTGGTCTGACAGTTACCAATGCTTAATCAGTGAGGCACCTATCTCAGCGATCTGTC
TATTTCGTTCATCCATAGTTGCCTGACTCCCCGTCGTGTAGATAACTACGATACGGGAGGGCTTACCATC
TGGCCCCAGTGCTGCAATGATACCGCGAGACCCACGCTCACCGGCTCCAGATTTATCAGCAATAAACCAG
CCAGCCGGAAGGGCCGAGCGCAGAAGTGGTCCTGCAACTTTATCCGCCTCCATCCAGTCTATTAATTGTT
GCCGGGAAGCTAGAGTAAGTAGTTCGCCAGTTAATAGTTTGCGCAACGTTGTTGCCATTGCTACAGGCAT
CGTGGTGTCACGCTCGTCGTTTGGTATGGCTTCATTCAGCTCCGGTTCCCAACGATCAAGGCGAGTTACA
TGATCCCCCATGTTGTGCAAAAAAGCGGTTAGCTCCTTCGGTCCTCCGATCGTTGTCAGAAGTAAGTTGG
CCGCAGTGTTATCACTCATGGTTATGGCAGCACTGCATAATTCTCTTACTGTCATGCCATCCGTAAGATG
CTTTTCTGTGACTGGTGAGTACTCAACCAAGTCATTCTGAGAATAGTGTATGCGGCGACCGAGTTGCTCT
TGCCCGGCGTCAATACGGGATAATACCGCGCCACATAGCAGAACTTTAAAAGTGCTCATCATTGGAAAAC
GTTCTTCGGGGCGAAAACTCTCAAGGATCTTACCGCTGTTGAGATCCAGTTCGATGTAACCCACTCGTGC
ACCCAACTGATCTTCAGCATCTTTTACTTTCACCAGCGTTTCTGGGTGAGCAAAAACAGGAAGGCAAAAT
GCCGCAAAAAAGGGAATAAGGGCGACACGGAAATGTTGAATACTCATACTCTTCCTTTTTCAATATTATT
GAAGCATTTATCAGGGTTATTGTCTCATGAGCGGATACATATTTGAATGTATTTAGAAAAATAAACAAAT
AGGGGTTCCGCGCACATTTCCCCGAAAAGTGCCACCTAAATTGTAAGCGTTAATATTTTGTTAAAATTCG
CGTTAAATTTTTGTTAAATCAGCTCATTTTTTAACCAATAGGCCGAAATCGGCAAAATCCCTTATAAATC
AAAAGAATAGACCGAGATAGGGT
[37 nt withheld, positions 4014-4050]
AAAGAACGTGGACTCCAACGTCAAAGG
[49 nt withheld, positions 4078-4126]
T
[91 nt withheld, positions 4128-4218]
G
[124 nt withheld, positions 4220-4343]
CCCATTCGCCATTCA
Features (pLannotate 1.2.2; 15 found; start..end, strand, type, name):
     63..1040    +  promoter       CMV IE94 promoter: enhancer/promoter region of simian cytomegalovirus major immediate early transcription unit IE94
   1075..1093    +  promoter       SP6 promoter: promoter for bacteriophage SP6 RNA polymerase
   1160..1176    +  CDS            hGLuc (fragment): secreted Gaussia luciferase human codon-optimized
   1428..1445    -  promoter       T7 promoter (fragment): promoter for bacteriophage T7 RNA polymerase
   1450..1584    -  polyA_signal   SV40 poly(A) signal: SV40 polyadenylation signal
   1697..1715    -  promoter       T3 promoter: promoter for bacteriophage T3 RNA polymerase
   1760..1776    -  protein_bind   lac operator: The lac repressor binds to the lac operator to inhibit transcription in E. coli. This inhibition can be relieved by adding lactose or isopropyl-β-D-thiogalactopyranoside (IPTG). lac repressor encoded by lacI
   1784..1814    -  promoter       lac promoter: promoter for the E. coli lac operon
   1829..1850    -  protein_bind   CAP binding site: CAP binding activates transcription in the presence of cAMP. E. coli catabolite activator protein
   1863..1955    -  CDS            lacI (fragment): lac repressor; lacI; The lac repressor binds to the lac operator to inhibit transcription in E. coli. This inhibition can be relieved by adding lactose or isopropyl-β-D-thiogalactopyranoside (IPTG).
   2138..2726    -  rep_origin     ori: high-copy-number ColE1/pMB1/pBR322/pUC origin of replication
   2897..3757    -  CDS            AmpR: β-lactamase; bla; confers resistance to ampicillin, carbenicillin, and related antibiotics
   3758..3862    -  promoter       AmpR promoter: bla
   3915..4343    -  rep_origin     f1 ori (sequence partly withheld): f1 bacteriophage origin of replication; arrow indicates direction of (+) strand synthesis
   4348..56      -  CDS            lacZα (fragment) (across the origin): LacZα fragment of β-galactosidase; lacZ fragment
