[The description below was written by a language model from this plasmid's Addgene catalogue record and pLannotate feature annotations shown in this document.]
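Description:
pEJS540-pCSDest2-AcrIIC4Hpa is a small mammalian expression plasmid (about 4.4 kb) built on the pCSDest2 backbone to produce AcrIIC4, a type II-C anti-CRISPR protein from Haemophilus parainfluenzae, in mammalian cells. The 267 bp anti-CRISPR coding sequence was inserted by Gibson assembly. It is not itself labelled in the automated feature table, but it should occupy the gap between the upstream promoters and the downstream T7 promoter fragment. The 17 nt "hGLuc" hit in that interval is almost certainly a spurious short match rather than a real luciferase element. Transcription is driven by the simian cytomegalovirus IE94 enhancer/promoter, recorded in the catalogue simply as CMV. An SV40 polyadenylation signal lies just downstream of the insert, although the annotation places it on the opposite strand.

As is typical of CS2-family vectors, an SP6 promoter sits immediately upstream of the insert, which would in principle allow in vitro transcription of sense RNA. A partial T7 promoter and a T3 promoter lie downstream in the reverse orientation. The record lists no epitope tag, reporter or mammalian selection marker, so the design fits transient transfection.

In E. coli the plasmid is maintained through a high-copy ColE1/pUC-type origin and selected with ampicillin via the β-lactamase gene and its native promoter. An f1 origin and remnants of the lac region (lac promoter and operator, CAP site, and lacI and lacZα fragments) are carried over from the cloning-vector ancestry and play no part in expression. The associated work concerns inhibition of Cas9 in bacterial and human cells, so the plasmid is typically co-delivered with a type II-C Cas9 and guide RNA to test or suppress genome editing activity.
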