Addgene plasmid #113434: pEJS540-pCSDest2-AcrIIC4Hpa
Purpose: Expresses type II-C anti-CRISPR protein from H. parainfluenzae in mammalian cells
Depositing lab: Erik Sontheimer. Depositing organization: University of Massachusetts, Worcester. Publication: Potent Cas9 Inhibition in Bacterial and Human Cells by AcrIIC4 and AcrIIC5 Anti-CRISPR Proteins. Lee J, Mir A, Edraki A, Garcia B, Amrani N, Lou HE, Gainetdinov I, Pawluk A, Ibraheim R, Gao XD, Liu P, Davidson AR, Maxwell KL, Sontheimer EJ. MBio. 2018 Dec 4;9(6). pii: mBio.02321-18. doi: 10.1128/mBio.02321-18. PubMed 30514786.
Backbone
  Vector backbone: pCSDest2
  Backbone size w/o insert (bp): 4094
  Total vector size (bp): 4361
  Vector type: Mammalian Expression, CRISPR
Growth in bacteria
  Bacterial resistance: Ampicillin, 100 μg/mL
  Growth temperature: 37°C
  Growth strain: DH5alpha
  Copy number: Unknown
Gene/Insert
  Gene/Insert name: Type II-C anti-CRISPR
  Species: Haemophilus parainfluenzae
  Insert size (bp): 267
  Promoter: CMV
  Cloning method: Gibson Cloning
  Sequencing primers: 5′ ATTTAGGTGACACTATAGA; 3′ TAATACGACTCACTATAG
Terms and licenses: Academic/Nonprofit Terms; Industry Terms: Not Available to Industry
How to cite: pEJS540-pCSDest2-AcrIIC4Hpa was a gift from Erik Sontheimer (Addgene plasmid # 113434 ; http://n2t.net/addgene:113434 ; RRID:Addgene_113434)
